Addgene plasmid #65190: pYTK083
Purpose: Encodes AmpR-ColE1 as a Type 8 part to be used in the Dueber YTK system
Depositing lab: John Dueber. Depositing organization: University of California, Berkeley. Publication: A Highly Characterized Yeast Toolkit for Modular, Multipart Assembly. Lee ME, DeLoache WC, Cervantes B, Dueber JE. ACS Synth Biol. 2015 Apr 14. 10.1021/sb500366v PubMed 25871405.
Backbone
  Vector backbone: self-made
  Vector type: Bacterial Expression
Growth in bacteria
  Bacterial resistance: Ampicillin, 100 μg/mL
  Growth temperature: 37°C
  Growth strain: DH10B
  Copy number: High Copy
Gene/Insert
  Gene/Insert name: AmpR-ColE1
  Species: Synthetic
  Cloning method: Restriction Enzyme; 5′ cloning site BsmBI (destroyed during cloning); 3′ cloning site BsmBI (destroyed during cloning)
Terms and licenses: Academic/Nonprofit Terms; Industry Terms: Not Available to Industry
Depositor comments: Type 7 and 8 parts are Yeast propagation machinery in the Dueber YTK. For more information, please visit the supplemental information in PMID:25871405.
How to cite: pYTK083 was a gift from John Dueber (Addgene plasmid # 65190 ; http://n2t.net/addgene:65190 ; RRID:Addgene_65190)
