[The description below was written by a language model from this plasmid's Addgene catalogue record and pLannotate feature annotations shown in this document.]
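Description:
pYTK083 is a small (about 2.8 kb), high-copy bacterial plasmid from a modular yeast toolkit (YTK) for multipart hierarchical assembly. It supplies an AmpR-ColE1 module as a "Type 8" part. The backbone is listed as self-made and the insert as synthetic, cloned through BsmBI sites that were destroyed in the process. This is consistent with Golden Gate-style part domestication using a type IIS enzyme. The record's depositor comment groups Type 7 and Type 8 parts as yeast propagation machinery. The annotated content of this part, however, is the E. coli maintenance unit: a β-lactamase gene under its native bla promoter, conferring ampicillin or carbenicillin resistance, and a ColE1/pUC-type high-copy origin of replication. No yeast origin, yeast marker or other yeast-specific element is annotated. The plasmid has no separate vector backbone, so the part it carries also propagates and selects it in E. coli.

The rest of the sequence is a bacterial red fluorescent reporter cassette. A fragment of the PLtetO-1 promoter (a phage lambda PL derivative with tet operator sites) precedes an mRFP1 coding sequence, followed by the rrnB T1 and T7Te transcription terminators. The record does not say what this cassette is for. In modular cloning systems of this kind, such a cassette usually acts as a visual dropout marker: it is replaced by the incoming parts during assembly, so correct clones lose the red colour. On that reading, pYTK083 would provide the ampicillin-selectable bacterial backbone for assembled cassette or multigene plasmids. The type IIS sites and overhangs that define the Type 8 position are not annotated in the feature table.
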