Features (pLannotate 1.2.2; 7 found; start..end, strand, type, name):
    116..976     -  CDS            AmpR: β-lactamase; bla; confers resistance to ampicillin, carbenicillin, and related antibiotics
    977..1081    -  promoter       AmpR promoter: bla
   1184..1772    +  rep_origin     ori: high-copy-number ColE1/pMB1/pBR322/pUC origin of replication
   1893..1946    +  promoter       PLtetO-1 promoter (fragment): modified phage lambda PL promoter with tet operator sites (Lutz and Bujard, 1997)
   1972..2646    +  CDS            mRFP1: mRFP1 is a basic (constitutively fluorescent) red fluorescent protein published in 2002, derived from Discosoma sp.. It is reported to be a somewhat slowly-maturing monomer with low acid sensitivity.
   2667..2738    +  terminator     rrnB T1 terminator: transcription terminator T1 from the E. coli rrnB gene
   2754..2781    +  terminator     T7Te terminator: phage T7 early transcription terminator
>Addgene plasmid #65190 | pYTK083 | depositor full sequence | sequence record 110243 | Full Sequence
TCGGTCTCACCGAGCGGCCGCGATTATCAAAAAGGATCTTCACCTAGATCCTTTTAAATTAAAAATGAAG
TTTTAAATCAATCTAAAGTATATATGAGTAAACTTGGTCTGACAGTTACCAATGCTTAATCAGTGAGGCA
CCTATCTCAGCGATCTGTCTATTTCGTTCATCCATAGTTGCCTGACTCCCCGTCGTGTAGATAACTACGA
TACGGGAGGGCTTACCATCTGGCCCCAGTGCTGCAATGATACCGCGGGACCCACGCTCACCGGCTCCAGA
TTTATCAGCAATAAACCAGCCAGCCGGAAGGGCCGAGCGCAGAAGTGGTCCTGCAACTTTATCCGCCTCC
ATCCAGTCTATTAATTGTTGCCGGGAAGCTAGAGTAAGTAGTTCGCCAGTTAATAGTTTGCGCAACGTTG
TTGCCATTGCTACAGGCATCGTGGTGTCACGCTCGTCGTTTGGTATGGCTTCATTCAGCTCCGGTTCCCA
ACGATCAAGGCGAGTTACATGATCCCCCATGTTGTGCAAAAAAGCGGTTAGCTCCTTCGGTCCTCCGATC
GTTGTCAGAAGTAAGTTGGCCGCAGTGTTATCACTCATGGTTATGGCAGCACTGCATAATTCTCTTACTG
TCATGCCATCCGTAAGATGCTTTTCTGTGACTGGTGAGTACTCAACCAAGTCATTCTGAGAATAGTGTAT
GCGGCGACCGAGTTGCTCTTGCCCGGCGTCAATACGGGATAATACCGCGCCACATAGCAGAACTTTAAAA
GTGCTCATCATTGGAAAACGTTCTTCGGGGCGAAAACTCTCAAGGATCTTACCGCTGTTGAGATCCAGTT
CGATGTAACCCACTCGTGCACCCAACTGATCTTCAGCATCTTTTACTTTCACCAGCGTTTCTGGGTGAGC
AAAAACAGGAAGGCAAAATGCCGCAAAAAAGGGAATAAGGGCGACACGGAAATGTTGAATACTCATACTC
TTCCTTTTTCAATATTATTGAAGCATTTATCAGGGTTATTGTCTCATGAGCGGATACATATTTGAATGTA
TTTAGAAAAATAAACAAATAGGGGTTCCGCGCACATTTCCCCGAAAAGTGCCACCTGTCATGACCAAAAT
CCCTTAACGTGAGTTTTCGTTCCACTGAGCGTCAGACCCCGTAGAAAAGATCAAAGGATCTTCTTGAGAT
CCTTTTTTTCTGCGCGTAATCTGCTGCTTGCAAACAAAAAAACCACCGCTACCAGCGGTGGTTTGTTTGC
CGGATCAAGAGCTACCAACTCTTTTTCCGAAGGTAACTGGCTTCAGCAGAGCGCAGATACCAAATACTGT
TCTTCTAGTGTAGCCGTAGTTAGGCCACCACTTCAAGAACTCTGTAGCACCGCCTACATACCTCGCTCTG
CTAATCCTGTTACCAGTGGCTGCTGCCAGTGGCGATAAGTCGTGTCTTACCGGGTTGGACTCAAGACGAT
AGTTACCGGATAAGGCGCAGCGGTCGGGCTGAACGGGGGGTTCGTGCACACAGCCCAGCTTGGAGCGAAC
GACCTACACCGAACTGAGATACCTACAGCGTGAGCTATGAGAAAGCGCCACGCTTCCCGAAGGGAGAAAG
GCGGACAGGTATCCGGTAAGCGGCAGGGTCGGAACAGGAGAGCGCACGAGGGAGCTTCCAGGGGGAAACG
CCTGGTATCTTTATAGTCCTGTCGGGTTTCGCCACCTCTGACTTGAGCGTCGATTTTTGTGATGCTCGTC
AGGGGGGCGGAGCCTATGGAAAAACGCCAGCAACGCGGCCTTTTTACGGTTCCTGGCCTTTTGCTGGCCT
TTTGCTCACATGTTCTTTCCTGCGTTATCCCCTGATTCTGTGGATAACCGTGCGGCCGCCCCTTGAGACC
AGTCCCTATCAGTGATAGAGATTGACATCCCTATCAGTGATAGAGATACTGAGCACGGATCTGAAAGAGG
AGAAAGGATCTATGGCGAGTAGCGAAGACGTTATCAAAGAGTTCATGCGTTTCAAAGTTCGTATGGAAGG
TTCCGTTAACGGTCACGAGTTCGAAATCGAAGGTGAAGGTGAAGGTCGTCCGTACGAAGGTACTCAGACC
GCTAAACTGAAAGTTACCAAAGGTGGTCCGCTGCCGTTCGCTTGGGACATCCTGTCCCCGCAGTTCCAGT
ACGGTTCCAAAGCTTACGTTAAACACCCGGCTGACATCCCGGACTACCTGAAACTGTCCTTCCCGGAAGG
TTTCAAATGGGAACGTGTTATGAACTTCGAAGACGGTGGTGTTGTTACCGTTACCCAGGACTCCTCCCTG
CAAGACGGTGAGTTCATCTACAAAGTTAAACTGCGTGGTACTAACTTCCCGTCCGACGGTCCGGTTATGC
AGAAAAAAACCATGGGTTGGGAAGCTTCCACCGAACGTATGTACCCGGAAGACGGTGCTCTGAAAGGTGA
AATCAAAATGCGTCTGAAACTGAAAGACGGTGGTCACTACGACGCTGAAGTTAAAACCACCTACATGGCT
AAAAAACCGGTTCAGCTGCCGGGTGCTTACAAAACCGACATCAAACTGGACATCACCTCCCACAACGAAG
ACTACACCATCGTTGAACAGTACGAACGTGCTGAAGGTCGTCACTCCACCGGTGCTTAATAAGGATCTCC
AGGCATCAAATAAAACGAAAGGCTCAGTCGAAAGACTGGGCCTTTCGTTTTATCTGTTGTTTGTCGGTGA
ACGCTCTCTACTAGAGTCACACTGGCTCACCTTCGGGTGGGCCTTTCTGCGTTTATAAG
