>Addgene plasmid #65190 | pYTK083 | addgene partial sequence | sequence record 112222 | pRS414-R 5'-CACCTCTGACTTGAGCGTCG-3'
GGGGGGCGGAGCCTATGGAAAAACGCCAGCAACGCGGCCTTTTTACGGTTCCTGGCCTTTTGCTGGCCTT
TTGCTCACATGTTCTTTCCTGCGTTATCCCCTGATTCTGTGGATAACCGTGCGGCCGCCCCTTGAGACCA
GTCCCTATCAGTGATAGAGATTGACATCCCTATCAGTGATAGAGATACTGAGCACGGATCTGAAAGAGGA
GAAAGGATCTATGGCGAGTAGCGAAGACGTTATCAAAGAGTTCATGCGTTTCAAAGTTCGTATGGAAGGT
TCCGTTAACGGTCACGAGTTCGAAATCGAAGGTGAAGGTGAAGGTCGTCCGTACGAAGGTACTCAGACCG
CTAAACTGAAAGTTACCAAAGGTGGTCCGCTGCCGTTCGCTTGGGACATCCTGTCCCCGCAGTTCCAGTA
CGGTTCCAAAGCTTACGTTAAACACCCGGCTGACATCCCGGACTACCTGAAACTGTCCTTCCCGGAAGGT
TTCAAATGGGAACGTGTTATGAACTTCGAAGACGGTGGTGTTGTTACCGTTACCCAGGACTCCTCCCTGC
AAGACGGTGAGTTCATCTACAAAGTTAAACTGCGTGGTACTAACTTCCCGTCCGACGGTCCGGTTATGCA
GAAAAAAACCATGGGTTGGGAAGCTTCCACCGAACGTATGTACCCGGAAGACGGTGCTCTGAAAGGTGAA
ATCAAAATGCGTCTGAAACTGAAAGACGGTGGTCACTACGACGCTGAAGTTAAAACCACCTACATGGCTA
AAAAACCGGTTCAGCTGCCGGGTGCTTACAAAACCGACATCAAACTGGACATCACCTCCCACAACGAAGA
CTACACCATCGTT
