>Addgene plasmid #65190 | pYTK083 | addgene partial sequence | sequence record 112761 | Amp-F 5'-AAGCCCTCCCGTATCGTAGT-3'
CGAAATAGACAGATCGCTGAGATAGGTGCCTCACTGATTAAGCATTGGTAACTGTCAGACCAAGTTTACT
CATATATACTTTAGATTGATTTAAAACTTCATTTTTAATTTAAAAGGATCTAGGTGAAGATCCTTTTTGA
TAATCGCGGCCGCTCGGTGAGACCGACTTATAAACGCAGAAAGGCCCACCCGAAGGTGAGCCAGTGTGAC
TCTAGTAGAGAGCGTTCACCGACAAACAACAGATAAAACGAAAGGCCCAGTCTTTCGACTGAGCCTTTCG
TTTTATTTGATGCCTGGAGATCCTTATTAAGCACCGGTGGAGTGACGACCTTCAGCACGTTCGTACTGTT
CAACGATGGTGTAGTCTTCGTTGTGGGAGGTGATGTCCAGTTTGATGTCGGTTTTGTAAGCACCCGGCAG
CTGAACCGGTTTTTTAGCCATGTAGGTGGTTTTAACTTCAGCGTCGTAGTGACCACCGTCTTTCAGTTTC
AGACGCATTTTGATTTCACCTTTCAGAGCACCGTCTTCCGGGTACATACGTTCGGTGGAAGCTTCCCAAC
CCATGGTTTTTTTCTGCATAACCGGACCGTCGGACGGGAAGTTAGTACCACGCAGTTTAACTTTGTAGAT
GAACTCACCGTCTTGCAGGGAGGAGTCCTGGGTAACGGTAACAACACCACCGTCTTCGAAGTTCATAACA
CGTTCCCATTTGAAACCTTCCGGGAAGGACAGTTTCAGGTAGTCCGGGATGTCAGCC
